>Addgene plasmid #176777 | pEE020 | addgene full sequence | sequence record 349204 | Addgene NGS Result
TAACTTACATTAATTGCGTTGCGCTCACTGCCCGCTTTCCAGTCGGGAAACCTGTCGTGCCAGCTGCATT
AATGAATCGGCCAACGCGCGGGGAGAGGCGGTTTGCGTATTGGGCGCCAGGGTGGTTTTTCTTTTCACCA
GTGAGACGGGCAACAGCTGATTGCCCTTCACCGCCTGGCCCTGAGAGAGTTGCAGCAAGCGGTCCACGCT
GGTTTGCCCCAGCAGGCGAAAATCCTGTTTGATGGTGGTTAACGGCGGGATATAACATGAGCTGTCTTCG
GTATCGTCGTATCCCACTACCGAGATATCCGCACCAACGCGCAGCCCGGACTCGGTAATGGCGCGCATTG
CGCCCAGCGCCATCTGATCGTTGGCAACCAGCATCGCAGTGGGAACGATGCCCTCATTCAGCATTTGCAT
GGTTTGTTGAAAACCGGACATGGCACTCCAGTCGCCTTCCCGTTCCGCTATCGGCTGAATTTGATTGCGA
GTGAGATATTTATGCCAGCCAGCCAGACGCAGACGCGCCGAGACAGAACTTAATGGGCCCGCTAACAGCG
CGATTTGCTGGTGACCCAATGCGACCAGATGCTCCACGCCCAGTCGCGTACCGTCTTCATGGGAGAAAAT
AATACTGTTGATGGGTGTCTGGTCAGAGACATCAAGAAATAACGCCGGAACATTAGTGCAGGCAGCTTCC
ACAGCAATGGCATCCTGGTCATCCAGCGGATAGTTAATGATCAGCCCACTGACGCGTTGCGCGAGAAGAT
TGTGCACCGCCGCTTTACAGGCTTCGACGCCGCTTCGTTCTACCATCGACACCACCACGCTGGCACCCAG
TTGATCGGCGCGAGATTTAATCGCCGCGACAATTTGCGACGGCGCGTGCAGGGCCAGACTGGAGGTGGCA
ACGCCAATCAGCAACGACTGTTTGCCCGCCAGTTGTTGTGCCACGCGGTTGGGAATGTAATTCAGCTCCG
CCATCGCCGCTTCCACTTTTTCCCGCGTTTTCGCAGAAACGTGGCTGGCCTGGTTCACCACGCGGGAAAC
GGTCTGATAAGAGACACCGGCATACTCTGCGACATCGTATAACGTTACTGGTTTCACATTCACCACCCTG
AATTGACTCTCTTCCGGGCGCTATCATGCCATACCGCGAAAGGTTTTGCGCCATTCGATGGTGTCCGGGA
TCTCGACGCTCTCCCTTATGCGACTCCTGCATTAGGAAGCAGCCCAGTAGTAGGTTGAGGCCGTTGAGCA
CCGCCGCCGCAAGGAATGGTGCATGCAAGGAGATGGCGCCCAACAGTCCCCCGGCCACGGGGCCTGCCAC
CATACCCACGCCGAAACAAGCGCTCATGAGCCCGAAGTGGCGAGCCCGATCTTCCCCATCGGTGATGTCG
GCGATATAGGCGCCAGCAACCGCACCTGTGGCGCCGGTGATGCCGGCCACGATGCGTCCGGCGTAGAGGA
TCGAGATCTCGATCCCGCGAAATTAATACGACTCACTATAGGGGAATTGTGAGCGGATAACAATTCCCCT
CTAGAAATAATTTTGTTTAACTTTAAGAAGGAGATATACATATGCTGACTATCACAGCGATCATCTACCT
CCTGGCCACCATTATCGCAGCCATCCTCCTTGTTGTATATATTATTTCCTCCTCCGCGTCTAAAAAACTG
GCCACGCCGCCGCGAAAAACCGGTTCCTGGTCACCGCGCGATCTGGGTTTCGAGTACGAGAAAGTGGAAG
TGAAAACCTCCGATGGACTGACTCTGCGTGGCTGGCTGATTCCGCGCGGCTCCGAAAAAACCGTCATCGT
GATCCACGGTTACACTTCTTGCAAGTGGGATGAATGGTATATGAAGCCGGTTATCAACATCCTGGCACGT
CACGATTTCAACGTCGTTGCATTTGATATGCGTGCGCACGGCGAATCTGATGGCGAAAAGACTACCCTGG
GCTACCGTGAGGTAGATGACATCGGCGCAATTATTAATTACCTGAAAGAACGTGGCCTGGCAAGTCGCCT
GGGCATCATTGGCTACTCGATGGGCGGTGCTATCACTCTGATGTCCCTGGCGCGCTACGAGGAACTGAAA
GCGGGTGTGGCCGACTCGCCGTACATCGACATTCGTGCGTCGGGTAAACGTTGGATTAATCGCGTTGGCG
CTCCTCTGCGCTACATCCTCCTGGCATCGTACCCGCTGATCATGCGTCTTACTGCCTCCCGTACTGGCGC
ATCTCCGGAAAAACTGGTTATGTACCAATATGCCAAGTCGATCACCAAACCACTGCTTATCATTGGTGGT
CAGCAGGACGACCTGGTGGCCATCGACGAAGTACGTAAATTCTATGAAGAAGTTAAAAAAGTGAACTCCA
ATGTCGAACTGTGGGAAACCACCTCCAAACACGTTTCTGCCATCCAAGATTACCCGCGTGAATACGAAGA
GCGTATCGTCGGCTTCTTCAACCGCTGGCTGCTCGAGCACCACCACCACCACCACTGAGATCCGGCTGCT
AACAAAGCCCGAAAGGAAGCTGAGTTGGCTGCTGCCACCGCTGAGCAATAACTAGCATAACCCCTTGGGG
CCTCTAAACGGGTCTTGAGGGGTTTTTTGCTGAAAGGAGGAACTATATCCGGATTGGCGAATGGG
[124 nt withheld, positions 2656-2779]
C
[91 nt withheld, positions 2781-2871]
A
[49 nt withheld, positions 2873-2921]
CCTTTGACGTTGGAGTCCACGTTCTTT
[37 nt withheld, positions 2949-2985]
ACCCTATCTCGGTCTATTCTTTTGATTTATAAGGGATTTTGCCGATTTCGGCCTATTGGTTAAAAAATGA
GCTGATTTAACAAAAATTTAACGCGAATTTTAACAAAATATTAACGCTTACAATTTAGGTGGCACTTTTC
GGGGAAATGTGCGCGGAACCCCTATTTGTTTATTTTTCTAAATACATTCAAATATGTATCCGCTCATGAG
ACAATAACCCTGATAAATGCTTCAATAATATTGAAAAAGGAAGAGTATGAGTATTCAACATTTCCGTGTC
GCCCTTATTCCCTTTTTTGCGGCATTTTGCCTTCCTGTTTTTGCTCACCCAGAAACGCTGGTGAAAGTAA
AAGATGCTGAAGATCAGTTGGGTGCACGAGTGGGTTACATCGAACTGGATCTCAACAGCGGTAAGATCCT
TGAGAGTTTTCGCCCCGAAGAACGTTTTCCAATGATGAGCACTTTTAAAGTTCTGCTATGTGGCGCGGTA
TTATCCCGTATTGACGCCGGGCAAGAGCAACTCGGTCGCCGCATACACTATTCTCAGAATGACTTGGTTG
AGTACTCACCAGTCACAGAAAAGCATCTTACGGATGGCATGACAGTAAGAGAATTATGCAGTGCTGCCAT
AACCATGAGTGATAACACTGCGGCCAACTTACTTCTGACAACGATCGGAGGACCGAAGGAGCTAACCGCT
TTTTTGCACAACATGGGGGATCATGTAACTCGCCTTGATCGTTGGGAACCGGAGCTGAATGAAGCCATAC
CAAACGACGAGCGTGACACCACGATGCCTGCAGCAATGGCAACAACGTTGCGCAAACTATTAACTGGCGA
ACTACTTACTCTAGCTTCCCGGCAACAATTAATAGACTGGATGGAGGCGGATAAAGTTGCAGGACCACTT
CTGCGCTCGGCCCTTCCGGCTGGCTGGTTTATTGCTGATAAATCTGGAGCCGGTGAGCGTGGGTCTCGCG
GTATCATTGCAGCACTGGGGCCAGATGGTAAGCCCTCCCGTATCGTAGTTATCTACACGACGGGGAGTCA
GGCAACTATGGATGAACGAAATAGACAGATCGCTGAGATAGGTGCCTCACTGATTAAGCATTGGTAACTG
TCAGACCAAGTTTACTCATATATACTTTAGATTGATTTAAAACTTCATTTTTAATTTAAAAGGATCTAGG
TGAAGATCCTTTTTGATAATCTCATGACCAAAATCCCTTAACGTGAGTTTTCGTTCCACTGAGCGTCAGA
CCCCGTAGAAAAGATCAAAGGATCTTCTTGAGATCCTTTTTTTCTGCGCGTAATCTGCTGCTTGCAAACA
AAAAAACCACCGCTACCAGCGGTGGTTTGTTTGCCGGATCAAGAGCTACCAACTCTTTTTCCGAAGGTAA
CTGGCTTCAGCAGAGCGCAGATACCAAATACTGTCCTTCTAGTGTAGCCGTAGTTAGGCCACCACTTCAA
GAACTCTGTAGCACCGCCTACATACCTCGCTCTGCTAATCCTGTTACCAGTGGCTGCTGCCAGTGGCGAT
AAGTCGTGTCTTACCGGGTTGGACTCAAGACGATAGTTACCGGATAAGGCGCAGCGGTCGGGCTGAACGG
GGGGTTCGTGCACACAGCCCAGCTTGGAGCGAACGACCTACACCGAACTGAGATACCTACAGCGTGAGCT
ATGAGAAAGCGCCACGCTTCCCGAAGGGAGAAAGGCGGACAGGTATCCGGTAAGCGGCAGGGTCGGAACA
GGAGAGCGCACGAGGGAGCTTCCAGGGGGAAACGCCTGGTATCTTTATAGTCCTGTCGGGTTTCGCCACC
TCTGACTTGAGCGTCGATTTTTGTGATGCTCGTCAGGGGGGCGGAGCCTATGGAAAAACGCCAGCAACGC
GGCCTTTTTACGGTTCCTGGCCTTTTGCTGGCCTTTTGCTCACATGTTCTTTCCTGCGTTATCCCCTGAT
TCTGTGGATAACCGTATTACCGCCTTTGAGTGAGCTGATACCGCTCGCCGCAGCCGAACGACCGAGCGCA
GCGAGTCAGTGAGCGAGGAAGCGGAAGAGCGCCTGATGCGGTATTTTCTCCTTACGCATCTGTGCGGTAT
TTCACACCGCAATGGTGCACTCTCAGTACAATCTGCTCTGATGCCGCATAGTTAAGCCAGTATACACTCC
GCTATCGCTACGTGACTGGGTCATGGCTGCGCCCCGACACCCGCCAACACCCGCTGACGCGCCCTGACGG
GCTTGTCTGCTCCCGGCATCCGCTTACAGACAAGCTGTGACCGTCTCCGGGAGCTGCATGTGTCAGAGGT
TTTCACCGTCATCACCGAAACGCGCGAGGCAGCTGCGGTAAAGCTCATCAGCGTGGTCGTGAAGCGATTC
ACAGATGTCTGCCTGTTCATCCGCGTCCAGCTCGTTGAGTTTCTCCAGAAGCGTTAATGTCTGGCTTCTG
ATAAAGCGGGCCATGTTAAGGGCGGTTTTTTCCTGTTTGGTCACTGATGCCTCCGTGTAAGGGGGATTTC
TGTTCATGGGGGTAATGATACCGATGAAACGAGAGAGGATGCTCACGATACGGGTTACTGATGATGAACA
TGCCCGGTTACTGGAACGTTGTGAGGGTAAACAACTGGCGGTATGGATGCGGCGGGACCAGAGAAAAATC
ACTCAGGGTCAATGCCAGCGCTTCGTTAATACAGATGTAGGTGTTCCACAGGGTAGCCAGCAGCATCCTG
CGATGCAGATCCGGAACATAATGGTGCAGGGCGCTGACTTCCGCGTTTCCAGACTTTACGAAACACGGAA
ACCGAAGACCATTCATGTTGTTGCTCAGGTCGCAGACGTTTTGCAGCAGCAGTCGCTTCACGTTCGCTCG
CGTATCGGTGATTCATTCTGCTAACCAGTAAGGCAACCCCGCCAGCCTAGCCGGGTCCTCAACGACAGGA
GCACGATCATGCGCACCCGTGGGGCCGCCATGCCGGCGATAATGGCCTGCTTCTCGCCGAAACGTTTGGT
GGCGGGACCAGTGACGAAGGCTTGAGCGAGGGCGTGCAAGATTCCGAATACCGCAAGCGACAGGCCGATC
ATCGTCGCGCTCCAGCGAAAGCGGTCCTCGCCGAAAATGACCCAGAGCGCTGCCGGCACCTGTCCTACGA
GTTGCATGATAAAGAAGACAGTCATAAGTGCGGCGACGATAGTCATGCCCCGCGCCCACCGGAAGGAGCT
GACTGGGTTGAAGGCTCTCAAGGGCATCGGTCGAGATCCCGGTGCCTAATGAGTGAGC
Features (pLannotate 1.2.2; 18 found; start..end, strand, type, name):
     25..1107    -  CDS            lacI: lac repressor; lacI; The lac repressor binds to the lac operator to inhibit transcription in E. coli. This inhibition can be relieved by adding lactose or isopropyl-β-D-thiogalactopyranoside (IPTG).
   1108..1185    -  promoter       lacI promoter: lacI
   1193..1472    -  CDS            TcR (fragment): tetracycline efflux protein; tet; confers resistance to tetracycline
   1494..1512    +  promoter       T7 promoter: promoter for bacteriophage T7 RNA polymerase
   1513..1537    +  protein_bind   lac operator: The lac repressor binds to the lac operator to inhibit transcription in E. coli. This inhibition can be relieved by adding lactose or isopropyl-β-D-thiogalactopyranoside (IPTG). lac repressor encoded by lacI
   1552..1574    +  RBS            RBS: efficient ribosome binding site from bacteriophage T7 gene 10 (Olins and Rangwala, 1989)
   2488..2505    +  CDS            9xHis (fragment): 9xHis affinity tag
   2515..2564    +  CDS            SET1 (fragment): solubility-enhancement tag derived from T7 phage gene 10B
   2572..2619    +  terminator     T7 terminator: transcription terminator for bacteriophage T7 RNA polymerase
   2656..3084    +  rep_origin     f1 ori (sequence partly withheld): f1 bacteriophage origin of replication; arrow indicates direction of (+) strand synthesis
   3137..3241    +  promoter       AmpR promoter: bla
   3242..4102    +  CDS            AmpR: β-lactamase; bla; confers resistance to ampicillin, carbenicillin, and related antibiotics
   4273..4861    +  rep_origin     ori: high-copy-number ColE1/pMB1/pBR322/pUC origin of replication
   5047..5186    -  misc_feature   bom: basis of mobility region from pBR322
   5288..5479    -  CDS            rop: Rop protein, which maintains plasmids at low copy number; rop
   5496..5876    +  CDS            YPB1_ECOLX: Protein predicted: Swiss-Prot protein existence level 4. From Escherichia coli.
   5948..6239    -  CDS            TcR (fragment): tetracycline efflux protein; tet; confers resistance to tetracycline
   6254..12      -  protein_bind   CAP binding site (across the origin): CAP binding activates transcription in the presence of cAMP. E. coli catabolite activator protein
