[The description below was written by a language model from this plasmid's Addgene catalogue record and pLannotate feature annotations shown in this document.]
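Description:
pEE020 is a bacterial expression plasmid built on the pET21b(+) backbone, carrying a codon-optimized open reading frame for a putative thermophilic poly(ethylene terephthalate) hydrolase. The 897 bp insert, designated "212", derives from an environmental (metagenomic) sample rather than a cultured organism, and was cloned between the NdeI and XhoI sites. The sequenced plasmid is 6,263 nt. It replicates in E. coli through a ColE1/pMB1-type origin accompanied by the pBR322 bom region and the rop gene, and is selected with ampicillin via the β-lactamase gene and its native promoter. An f1 origin is also present, which allows single-stranded DNA production with helper phage. Short tetracycline-resistance fragments and a predicted E. coli open reading frame flagged by the annotation are non-functional pBR322 remnants of the backbone.

Expression follows the standard pET arrangement. A T7 promoter is immediately followed by a lac operator and the efficient ribosome binding site from phage T7 gene 10, and transcription ends at the T7 terminator. The plasmid-borne lacI gene supplies lac repressor, which keeps the cassette repressed until IPTG or lactose is added in a host providing T7 RNA polymerase. The insert itself is not annotated in the feature table but corresponds to the unannotated gap between the RBS and the histidine tag. That tag, listed as a 9xHis fragment, is 18 nt long and matches the backbone-encoded C-terminal 6xHis fusion in the catalogue entry, which enables metal-affinity purification. The short "SET1" hit downstream of it is probably just an annotation match to T7-derived backbone sequence. The construct is intended for recombinant production of this candidate enzyme, within a study sourcing thermotolerant PET hydrolase scaffolds from natural diversity.
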