Addgene plasmid #176777: pEE020
Purpose: Encodes codon optimized putative thermophilic PET hydrolase enzyme for bacterial expression
Depositing lab: Gregg Beckham. Depositing organization: National Laboratory of the Rockies (NLR). Publication: Sourcing thermotolerant poly(ethylene terephthalate) hydrolase scaffolds from natural diversity. Erickson E, Gado JE, Avilan L, Bratti F, Brizendine RK, Cox PA, Gill R, Graham R, Kim DJ, Konig G, Michener WE, Poudel S, Ramirez KJ, Shakespeare TJ, Zahn M, Boyd ES, Payne CM, DuBois JL, Pickford AR, Beckham GT, McGeehan JE. Nat Commun. 2022 Dec 21;13(1):7850. doi: 10.1038/s41467-022-35237-x. PubMed 36543766.
Backbone
  Vector backbone: pET21b(+)
  Backbone manufacturer: EMD Biosciences
  Backbone size w/o insert (bp): 5366
  Vector type: Bacterial Expression
Growth in bacteria
  Bacterial resistance: Ampicillin, 100 μg/mL
  Growth temperature: 37°C
  Growth strain: DH5alpha
  Copy number: High Copy
Gene/Insert
  Gene/Insert name: 212 (alt name: Environmental sample JGI20127J14776_100005829)
  Species: Environmental sample
  Insert size (bp): 897
  Promoter: T7
  Tag / fusion protein: 6xHis (C terminal on backbone)
  Cloning method: Restriction Enzyme; 5′ cloning site NdeI (unknown if destroyed); 3′ cloning site XhoI (unknown if destroyed)
  Sequencing primers: 5′ T7 For; 3′ T7 Rev
Terms and licenses: Academic/Nonprofit Terms; Industry Terms: Not Available to Industry
Depositor comments: Accession Number JGI20127J14776_100005829
How to cite: pEE020 was a gift from Gregg Beckham (Addgene plasmid # 176777 ; http://n2t.net/addgene:176777 ; RRID:Addgene_176777)
