>Addgene plasmid #176777 | pEE020 | depositor partial sequence | sequence record 342609 | Insert (including NdeI and XhoI sites)
CATATGCTGACTATCACAGCGATCATCTACCTCCTGGCCACCATTATCGCAGCCATCCTCCTTGTTGTAT
ATATTATTTCCTCCTCCGCGTCTAAAAAACTGGCCACGCCGCCGCGAAAAACCGGTTCCTGGTCACCGCG
CGATCTGGGTTTCGAGTACGAGAAAGTGGAAGTGAAAACCTCCGATGGACTGACTCTGCGTGGCTGGCTG
ATTCCGCGCGGCTCCGAAAAAACCGTCATCGTGATCCACGGTTACACTTCTTGCAAGTGGGATGAATGGT
ATATGAAGCCGGTTATCAACATCCTGGCACGTCACGATTTCAACGTCGTTGCATTTGATATGCGTGCGCA
CGGCGAATCTGATGGCGAAAAGACTACCCTGGGCTACCGTGAGGTAGATGACATCGGCGCAATTATTAAT
TACCTGAAAGAACGTGGCCTGGCAAGTCGCCTGGGCATCATTGGCTACTCGATGGGCGGTGCTATCACTC
TGATGTCCCTGGCGCGCTACGAGGAACTGAAAGCGGGTGTGGCCGACTCGCCGTACATCGACATTCGTGC
GTCGGGTAAACGTTGGATTAATCGCGTTGGCGCTCCTCTGCGCTACATCCTCCTGGCATCGTACCCGCTG
ATCATGCGTCTTACTGCCTCCCGTACTGGCGCATCTCCGGAAAAACTGGTTATGTACCAATATGCCAAGT
CGATCACCAAACCACTGCTTATCATTGGTGGTCAGCAGGACGACCTGGTGGCCATCGACGAAGTACGTAA
ATTCTATGAAGAAGTTAAAAAAGTGAACTCCAATGTCGAACTGTGGGAAACCACCTCCAAACACGTTTCT
GCCATCCAAGATTACCCGCGTGAATACGAAGAGCGTATCGTCGGCTTCTTCAACCGCTGGCTGCTCGAG
